Addgene plasmid #235305: pLentiX1-[TRE3G-FXN-P2A-mRuby2(miRE.FF4)-TS.FF4x1-bGH]-EFS-rtTA-P2A-mGL-WPRE
Purpose: Lentiviral expression of ComMAND closed-loop circuit regulating FXN-P2A-mRuby2 (therapeutically relevant gene)
Depositing lab: Kate Galloway. Depositing organization: Massachusetts Institute of Technology. Publication: Model-guided design of microRNA-based gene circuits supports precise dosage of transgenic cargoes into diverse primary cells. Love KS, Johnstone CP, Peterman EL, Gaglione S, Birnbaum ME, Galloway KE. Cell Syst. 2025 Apr 22:101269. doi: 10.1016/j.cels.2025.101269. PubMed 40300600.
Backbone
  Vector backbone: pLentiX1
  Backbone manufacturer: Addgene #17297
  Backbone size w/o insert (bp): 5517
  Vector type: Mammalian Expression, Lentiviral, Synthetic Biology
  Selectable markers: mGreenLantern
Growth in bacteria
  Bacterial resistance: Ampicillin, 100 μg/mL
  Growth temperature: 30°C
  Growth strain: NEB Stable
  Copy number: High Copy
Gene/Insert
  Gene/Insert name: FXN-P2A-mRuby2 (alt name: frataxin)
  Species: H. sapiens (human)
  Insert size (bp): 1407
  Entrez Gene: FXN (a.k.a. CyaY, FA, FARR, FRDA, X25)
  Promoter: TRE3G (3rd-generation Tet system)
  Cloning method: Golden Gate
  Sequencing primers: 5′ gtaagtcattggtcttaaagg; 3′ gtagacataatagcaacagac
Resource information
  A portion of this plasmid was derived from a plasmid made by: Addgene #23620
Terms and licenses: Academic/Nonprofit Terms; Industry Terms: Not Available to Industry
Depositor comments: Also expresses rtTA, mGreenLantern, and puromycin resistance genes; Alt name: pKG3671 ; Please visit https://doi.org/10.1101/2024.06.25.600629 for bioRxiv preprint.
How to cite: pLentiX1-[TRE3G-FXN-P2A-mRuby2(miRE.FF4)-TS.FF4x1-bGH]-EFS-rtTA-P2A-mGL-WPRE was a gift from Kate Galloway (Addgene plasmid # 235305 ; http://n2t.net/addgene:235305 ; RRID:Addgene_235305)
