[The description below was written by a language model from this plasmid's Addgene catalogue record and pLannotate feature annotations shown in this document.]
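Description:
pLentiX1-[TRE3G-FXN-P2A-mRuby2(miRE.FF4)-TS.FF4x1-bGH]-EFS-rtTA-P2A-mGL-WPRE is a lentiviral transfer plasmid of about 10.7 kb built by Golden Gate assembly in the pLentiX1 backbone. It delivers a doxycycline-inducible, microRNA-regulated "ComMAND" closed-loop circuit into mammalian cells. An RSV promoter fused to a truncated HIV-1 5' LTR drives the viral genome, which carries the Ψ packaging signal, RRE and cPPT/CTS. A second truncated LTR lies downstream of the WPRE, followed by an SV40 poly(A) signal and SV40 ori. In bacteria the plasmid is maintained through a high-copy ColE1/pUC origin and ampicillin resistance, and an f1 ori is also present. Short ccdB, lacZα and lacI fragments appear to be cloning remnants.

Two cassettes sit between the LTRs. The regulated cassette lies in reverse orientation relative to the viral genome: a TRE3G promoter drives human frataxin (FXN) linked by P2A to mRuby2 and terminated by its own bGH poly(A) signal. The mRuby2 coding sequence is annotated in two pieces flanking miR-30a-derived sequence, consistent with the miRE.FF4 microRNA scaffold named in the construct being embedded within the reporter. According to the name, a single FF4 target site (TS.FF4x1) sits in the same transcript. The microRNA processed from the mRNA can therefore repress its own message, a negative-feedback arrangement intended to hold cargo dosage in a narrower range. In the forward orientation, an EF-1α core (EFS) promoter drives rtTA (annotated through its TetR portion), P2A and mGreenLantern, stabilised by the WPRE. This supplies the Tet-On activator and a green marker of transduced cells. The depositor comments also mention puromycin resistance, but no such gene appears in the feature table. The stated use is controlled lentiviral expression of a therapeutically relevant gene.
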