Features (pLannotate 1.2.2; 35 found; start..end, strand, type, name):
      9..233     -  polyA_signal   bGH poly(A) signal: bovine growth hormone polyadenylation signal
    290..954     -  CDS            mRuby2 (fragment): monomeric red fluorescent protein derived from mRuby, with improved photophysical properties (Lam et al., 2012)
    996..1108    -  ncRNA          3' miR-30a: sequence downstream of the 71-nt precursor of the human miR-30a microRNA (Zeng et al., 2002) miRNA
   1367..1417    -  CDS            mRuby2 (fragment): mRuby2 is a basic (constitutively fluorescent) red fluorescent protein published in 2012, derived from Entacmaea quadricolor. It has moderate acid sensitivity.
   1484..2113    -  CDS            FXN: FRDA_HUMAN - Also known as FRDA, X25. Experimental evidence at protein level: Swiss-Prot protein existence level 1. Promotes the biosynthesis of heme and assembly and repair of iron-sulfur clusters by delivering Fe(2+) to proteins involved in these pathways. May play a role in the protection against iron-catalyzed oxidative stress through its ability to catalyze the oxidation of Fe(2+) to Fe(3+); the oligomeric form but not the monomeric form has in vitro ferroxidase activity. May be able to store large amounts of iron in the form of a ferrihydrite mineral by oligomerization; however, the phys
   2140..2174    -  promoter       TRE3GV promoter (fragment): 3rd-generation Tet-responsive promoter that can be activated by binding of Tet-On® 3G, optimized for retroviral and lentiviral vectors
   2174..2552    -  promoter       TRE3G promoter: 3rd-generation Tet-responsive promoter that can be activated by binding of Tet-On® 3G
   2630..2795    -  CDS            ccdB (fragment): CcdB, a bacterial toxin that poisons DNA gyrase; ccdB; Plasmids containing the ccdB gene cannot be propagated in standard E. coli strains.
   2801..2825    +  CDS            mHoneydew (fragment): monomeric derivative of DsRed fluorescent protein (Shaner et al., 2004) mammalian codon-optimized
   2862..3073    +  promoter       EF-1α core promoter: core promoter for human elongation factor EF-1α
   3086..3703    +  CDS            tetR: TETR2_ECOLX - Experimental evidence at protein level: Swiss-Prot protein existence level 1. TetR is the repressor of the tetracycline resistance element; its N-terminal region forms a helix-turn-helix structure and binds DNA. Binding of tetracycline to TetR reduces the repressor affinity for the tetracycline resistance gene (tetA) promoter operator sites. From Escherichia coli.
   3896..4615    +  CDS            mGreenLantern: monomeric GFP derivative that displays exceptionally high brightness in cells (Campbell et al., 2020)
   4626..5214    +  misc_feature   WPRE: woodchuck hepatitis virus posttranscriptional regulatory element
   5236..5373    +  CDS            nef (fragment): NEF_HV1LA - Experimental evidence at protein level: Swiss-Prot protein existence level 1. Extracellular Nef protein targets CD4(+) T-lymphocytes for apoptosis by interacting with CXCR4 surface receptors. From Human immunodeficiency virus type 1 group M subtype B (isolate Lai) (HIV-1).
   5359..5539    +  LTR            5' LTR (truncated): truncated 5' long terminal repeat (LTR) from HIV-1
   5611..5732    +  polyA_signal   SV40 poly(A) signal: SV40 polyadenylation signal
   5772..5907    +  rep_origin     SV40 ori: SV40 origin of replication
   5928..5946    -  promoter       T7 promoter: promoter for bacteriophage T7 RNA polymerase
   5954..6109    +  CDS            lacZα (fragment): LacZα fragment of β-galactosidase; lacZ fragment
   6114..6542    +  rep_origin     f1 ori (sequence partly withheld): f1 bacteriophage origin of replication; arrow indicates direction of (+) strand synthesis
   6595..6699    +  promoter       AmpR promoter: bla
   6700..7560    +  CDS            AmpR: β-lactamase; bla; confers resistance to ampicillin, carbenicillin, and related antibiotics
   7731..8319    +  rep_origin     ori: high-copy-number ColE1/pMB1/pBR322/pUC origin of replication
   8502..8594    +  CDS            lacI (fragment): lac repressor; lacI; The lac repressor binds to the lac operator to inhibit transcription in E. coli. This inhibition can be relieved by adding lactose or isopropyl-β-D-thiogalactopyranoside (IPTG).
   8607..8628    +  protein_bind   CAP binding site: CAP binding activates transcription in the presence of cAMP. E. coli catabolite activator protein
   8643..8673    +  promoter       lac promoter: promoter for the E. coli lac operon
   8677..8699    +  protein_bind   lac operator (fragment): The lac repressor binds to the lac operator to inhibit transcription in E. coli. This inhibition can be relieved by adding lactose or isopropyl-β-D-thiogalactopyranoside (IPTG). lac repressor encoded by lacI
   8742..8760    +  promoter       T3 promoter: promoter for bacteriophage T3 RNA polymerase
   8788..9014    +  promoter       RSV promoter: Rous sarcoma virus enhancer/promoter
   9015..9195    +  LTR            5' LTR (truncated): truncated 5' long terminal repeat (LTR) from HIV-1
   9242..9367    +  misc_feature   HIV-1 Ψ: packaging signal of human immunodeficiency virus type 1
   9351..9714    +  CDS            HIV-1 gag (fragment): gag protein from human immunodeficiency virus 1; gag
   9860..10093   +  misc_feature   RRE: The Rev response element (RRE) of HIV-1 allows for Rev-dependent mRNA export from the nucleus to the cytoplasm.
  10470..10570   +  CDS            Rev (fragment): human immunodeficiency virus 1 (HIV-1) Rev protein; rev; enhances nuclear export of unspliced and incompletely spliced viral mRNAs
  10589..10705   +  misc_feature   cPPT/CTS: central polypurine tract and central termination sequence of HIV-1
>Addgene plasmid #235305 | pLentiX1-[TRE3G-FXN-P2A-mRuby2(miRE.FF4)-TS.FF4x1-bGH]-EFS-rtTA-P2A-mGL-WPRE | addgene full sequence | sequence record 472751 | Addgene NGS Result
TACTAGCGCCATAGAGCCCACCGCATCCCCAGCATGCCTGCTATTGTCTTCCCAATCCTCCCCCTTGCTG
TCCTGCCCCACCCCACCCCCCAGAATAGAATGACACCTACTCAGACAATGCGATGCAATTTCCTCATTTT
ATTAGGAAAGGACAGTGGGAGTGGCACCTTCCAGGGTCAAGGAAGGCACGGGGGAGGGGCAAACAACAGA
TGGCTGGCAACTAGAAGGCACAGGTGCAACTCCTCCTAGGTTTAATTAAAGACTTCAAGCGGCCACAAGC
TTGTTGTTACTTGTACAGCTCGTCCATCCCACCACCAAGCCCGGCGAACTTGGCAACTGCGTGTTCGCGT
TGTACTACGAACATTTCATTGTCACTTTCCTCTAACCTTTCCAGGCGGTGATCAACGGCATGGATACCGG
GCATCTTGATGTTCCCGACGGTCTTTTTTGACCTGTAAGTTGTTACGAAAGAGCAAGACAGATGGCCACC
ACCATCAACTTTCAGTGCCATATGAGTGTATCCCCTCAGACCACCATCTGCTGGATACATCATCTCTGTA
TTAGGCTCCCAACCCTTGGTCTTCTTCTGCATCACGGGACCATTGGAGGGAAAGTTTACCCCTCTGACTT
GGACGTGGTAAACGAGACAGCCATCCTCAAGGCTGGTGTCCTGCATGACGGTGACGACTCCACCATCTTC
GTATCTCGTAACTCTTTCCCAAGTAAAACCCTCAGGAAAGGACTGTTTAAAGAAATCAGGAATGCCTTTC
GGGTACTTGATAAAAGTACGGCTGCCATACATGAACGACGTGGCAAGAATGTCAAAGGCAAATGGCAGGG
GTCCTCCCTCGATGACTTTGATCCTCATGGTTTGAGTTCCCATGTACGGATTGCCTTCTCCTTCACCTGT
GCATTTGAATTGGTGGCCGTTGACCGAACCTTCCATGACCACCTGTGAAAAAAAAAAAGAAGACTCGAAG
TTAGTACAATTGAAAAAAGTGATTTAATTTATACCATTTTAATTCAGCTTTGTAAAAATGTATCAAAGAG
ATAGCAAGGTATTCAGTTTTAGTAAACAAGATAATTGCTCCTAAAGTAGCCCCTTGAATTCTAGCCCCTT
GAAGTCCGAGGCAGTAGGCACCGCTTGAAGTCTTTAATTAAATACATCTGTGGCTTCACTATTTAATTAA
AGACTTCAAGCGGCGCTCACTGTCAACAGCAATATACCTTCTCGAGCCTTCTGTTGGGTTAAGAAGTCCC
TGAAGAAGTAATCCCAGCAAGTGTTTCCAAGATGTGCAGGCAACGATTCTGTAAAGTACTGAAGCCTCAT
TCAACATAGTATATGTGCTGCCGAAGCGAGCACACTTACCTTCATACGCATATTTTCCTTGATCAGCTCT
TCGCCCTTAGACACCATAGGTCCAGGGTTCTCCTCCACGTCTCCAGCCTGCTTCAGCAGGCTGAAGTTAG
TAGCTCCGCTTCCAGCATCTTTTCCGGAATAGGCCAAGGAAGACAAGTCCAGTTTGGTTTTTAAGGCTTT
AGTGAGCTCTGCGGCCAGCAGCTCATGGAGGGACACGCCGTCGTGGGAGTACACCCAGTTTTTCCCAGTC
CAGTCATAACGCTTAGGTCCACTGGATGGAGAAGATAGCCAGATTTGCTTGTTTGGCGTCTGCTTGTTGA
TCACATAGGTTCCTAGATCTCCACCCAGTTTGACAGTTAAGACACCACTCCCAAAGGAGACATCATAGTC
CTCAAACGTGTATGGCTTGTCTGCAAGGTCTTCAAAAAACTCTGCTAAAGAGTCCAGCGTTTCCTCTGCT
AGTCTTTCATAGGTGGTCTCATCTAGAGAGCCTGGGTGGCCCAAAGTTCCAGATTTCCTCAAATTCATCA
AATAGACACTCTGCTTTTTGACATTCCAAATCTGGTTGAGGCCACGTTGGTTCGAACTTGCGCGGCGGGG
CGTGCAGGTCGCATCGATGTCGGTGCGCAGGCCACGGCGGCCGCAGAGTGGGGCCAACTCTGCCGGCCGC
GGGACCCGGGTGAGGGTCTGGGCCTGGGCCGGGCTGGGTGACGCCAGGAGGCCGGCTACTGCGCGGCGCC
CGAGAGTCCACATGGTGGCCATTACAGCGTGGATGGCGTCTCCAGGCGATCTGACGGTTCACTAAACGAG
CTCTTTACGAGGGTAGGAAGTGGTACGGAAAGTTGGTATAAGACAAAAGTGTTGTGGAATTGCTCCAGGC
GATCTGACGGTTCACTAAACGAGCTCTGCTTTTATAGGCGCCCACCGTACACGCCTAAAGCTTATACGTT
CTCTATCACTGATAGGGAGTAAACTGGATATACGTTCTCTATCACTGATAGGGAGTAAACTGTAGATACG
TTCTCTATCACTGATAGGGAGTAAACTGGTCATACGTTCTCTATCACTGATAGGGAGTAAACTCCTTATA
CGTTCTCTATCACTGATAGGGAGTAAAGTCTGCATACGTTCTCTATCACTGATAGGGAGTAAACTCTTCA
TACGTTCTCTATCACTGATAGGGAGTAAACTCGAGGAATAGTACGAACATGGTAGCTAGTGGATCCTTCG
TCGACCTGCAGACTGGCTGTGTATAAGGGAGCCTGACATTTATATTCCCCAGAACATCAGGTTAATGGCG
TTTTTGATGTCATTTTCGCGGTGGCTGAGATCAGCCACTTCTTCCCCGATAACGGAGACCGGCACACTGG
CGCATATCGGTGGTCATCATGCGCCAGCTTTCATCCCCGATATGCACCACCGGGTAAAGTTCACGCATAT
GAAGCTGGACATCACCTCCCACAACCTCGAGGTGGAACAGTACGCTGATATCTCTTATACTGGGCAGAGC
GCACATCGCCCACAGTCCCCGAGAAGTTGGGGGGAGGGGTCGGCAATTGAACCGGTGCCTAGAGAAGGTG
GCGCGGGGTAAACTGGGAAAGTGATGTCGTGTACTGGCTCCGCCTTTTTCCCGAGGGTGGGGGAGAACCG
TATATAAGTGCAGTAGTCGCCGTGAACGTTCTTTTTCGCAACGGGTTTGCCGCCAGAACACAGTAATGTG
CCACCATGAGCCGGCTGGACAAGAGCAAAGTGATCAACAGCGCCCTGGAACTGCTGAACGGCGTGGGCAT
CGAGGGCCTGACCACCCGGAAGCTGGCCCAGAAACTGGGCGTGGAACAGCCCACCCTGTACTGGCACGTG
AAGAACAAGCGGGCCCTGCTGGACGCCCTGCCCATCGAGATGCTGGACCGGCACCACACCCACAGCTGCC
CTCTGGAAGGCGAGAGCTGGCAGGACTTCCTGCGGAACAACGCCAAGAGCTACAGATGCGCCCTGCTGAG
CCACCGGGACGGCGCCAAAGTGCACCTGGGCACCAGACCCACCGAGAAGCAGTACGAGACACTGGAAAAC
CAGCTGGCCTTCCTGTGCCAGCAGGGCTTCAGCCTGGAAAACGCCCTGTACGCCCTGAGCGCCGTGGGCC
ACTTCACCCTGGGCTGCGTGCTGGAAGAACAGGAACACCAGGTCGCCAAAGAGGAAAGAGAGACACCCAC
CACCGACAGCATGCCCCCCCTGCTGAAGCAGGCCATCGAGCTGTTCGACAGACAGGGCGCCGAGCCCGCC
TTCCTGTTCGGCCTGGAACTGATCATCTGCGGCCTCGAGAAGCAGCTGAAGTGCGAGAGCGGCGGACCCA
CCGACGCCCTGGACGACTTCGACCTGGACATGCTGCCCGCCGATGCCCTGGATGATTTTGATCTGGATAT
GCTCCCTGCTGACGCTCTCGATGACTTCGATCTCGATATGCTGCCAGGCGGAAGCGGAGCTACTAACTTC
AGCCTGCTGAAGCAGGCTGGAGACGTGGAGGAGAACCCTGGACCTATGGTGAGCAAGGGCGAGGAGCTGT
TCACCGGGGTGGTGCCCATCCTGGTCGAGCTGGACGGCGACGTAAACGGCCACAAGTTCAGCGTCCGCGG
CGAGGGCGAGGGCGATGCCACCAACGGCAAGCTGACCCTGAAGTTCATCTGCACCACCGGCAAGCTGCCC
GTGCCCTGGCCCACCCTCGTGACCACCTTAGGCTACGGCGTGGCCTGCTTCGCCCGCTACCCCGACCACA
TGAAGCAGCACGACTTCTTCAAGTCCGCCATGCCCGAAGGCTACGTCCAGGAGCGCACCATCTCTTTCAA
GGACGACGGTACCTACAAGACCCGCGCCGAGGTGAAGTTCGAGGGCGACACCCTGGTGAACCGCATCGTG
CTGAAGGGCATCGACTTCAAGGAGGACGGCAACATCCTGGGGCACAAGCTGGAGTACAACTTCAACAGCC
ACAAGGTCTATATCACGGCCGACAAGCAGAAGAACGGCATCAAGGCTAACTTCAAGACCCGCCACAACGT
TGAGGACGGCGGCGTGCAGCTCGCCGACCACTACCAGCAGAACACCCCCATCGGCGACGGCCCCGTGCTG
CTGCCCGACAACCACTACCTGAGCCATCAGTCCAAACTGAGCAAAGACCCCAACGAGAAGCGCGATCACA
TGGTCCTGAAGGAGAGGGTGACCGCCGCCGGGATTACACATGACATGGACGAGCTGTACAAGTAACAACG
CCGATAATCAACCTCTGGATTACAAAATTTGTGAAAGATTGACTGGTATTCTTAACTATGTTGCTCCTTT
TACGCTATGTGGATACGCTGCTTTAATGCCTTTGTATCATGCTATTGCTTCCCGTATGGCTTTCATTTTC
TCCTCCTTGTATAAATCCTGGTTGCTGTCTCTTTATGAGGAGTTGTGGCCCGTTGTCAGGCAACGTGGCG
TGGTGTGCACTGTGTTTGCTGACGCAACCCCCACTGGTTGGGGCATTGCCACCACCTGTCAGCTCCTTTC
CGGGACTTTCGCTTTCCCCCTCCCTATTGCCACGGCGGAACTCATCGCCGCCTGCCTTGCCCGCTGCTGG
ACAGGGGCTCGGCTGTTGGGCACTGACAATTCCGTGGTGTTGTCGGGGAAATCATCGTCCTTTCCTTGGC
TGCTCGCCTGTGTTGCCACCTGGATTCTGCGCGGGACGTCCTTCTGCTACGTCCCTTCGGCCCTCAATCC
AGCGGACCTTCCTTCCCGCGGCCTGCTGCCGGCTCTGCGGCCTCTTCCGCGTCTTCGCCTTCGCCCTCAG
ACGAGTCGGATCTCCCTTTGGGCCGCCTCCCCGCCGCTCGCTGATATAGGGCCCGGTACCTTTAAGACCA
ATGACTTACAAGGCAGCTGTAGATCTTAGCCACTTTTTAAAAGAAAAGGGGGGACTGGAAGGGCTAGCTC
ACTCCCAACGAAGACAAGATCTGCTTTTTGCTTGTACTGGGTCTCTCTGGTTAGACCAGATCTGAGCCTG
GGAGCTCTCTGGCTAACTAGGGAACCCACTGCTTAAGCCTCAATAAAGCTTGCCTTGAGTGCTTCAAGTA
GTGTGTGCCCGTCTGTTGTGTGACTCTGGTAACTAGAGATCCCTCAGACCCTTTTAGTCAGTGTGGAAAA
TCTCTAGCAGTAGTAGTTCATGTCATCTTATTATTCAGTATTTATAACTTGCAAAGAAATGAATATCAGA
GAGTGAGAGGAACTTGTTTATTGCAGCTTATAATGGTTACAAATAAAGCAATAGCATCACAAATTTCACA
AATAAAGCATTTTTTTCACTGCATTCTAGTTGTGGTTTGTCCAAACTCATCAATGTATCTTATCATGTCT
GGCTCTAGCTATCCCGCCCCTAACTCCGCCCATCCCGCCCCTAACTCCGCCCAGTTCCGCCCATTCTCCG
CCCCATGGCTGACTAATTTTTTTTATTTATGCAGAGGCCGAGGCCGCCTCGGCCTCTGAGCTATTCCAGA
AGTAGTGAGGAGGCTTTTTTGGAGGCCTAGGGACGTACCCAATTCGCCCTATAGTGAGTCGTATTACGCG
CGCTCACTGGCCGTCGTTTTACAACGTCGTGACTGGGAAAACCCTGGCGTTACCCAACTTAATCGCCTTG
CAGCACATCCCCCTTTCGCCAGCTGGCGTAATAGCGAAGAGGCCCGCACCGATCGCCCTTCCCAACAGTT
GCGCAGCCTGAATGGCGAATGGG
[124 nt withheld, positions 6114-6237]
C
[91 nt withheld, positions 6239-6329]
A
[49 nt withheld, positions 6331-6379]
CCTTTGACGTTGGAGTCCACGTTCTTT
[37 nt withheld, positions 6407-6443]
ACCCTATCTCGGTCTATTCTTTTGATTTATAAGGGATTTTGCCGATTTCGGCCTATTGGTTAAAAAATGA
GCTGATTTAACAAAAATTTAACGCGAATTTTAACAAAATATTAACGCTTACAATTTAGGTGGCACTTTTC
GGGGAAATGTGCGCGGAACCCCTATTTGTTTATTTTTCTAAATACATTCAAATATGTATCCGCTCATGAG
ACAATAACCCTGATAAATGCTTCAATAATATTGAAAAAGGAAGAGTATGAGTATTCAACATTTCCGTGTC
GCCCTTATTCCCTTTTTTGCGGCATTTTGCCTTCCTGTTTTTGCTCACCCAGAAACGCTGGTGAAAGTAA
AAGATGCTGAAGATCAGTTGGGTGCACGAGTGGGTTACATCGAACTGGATCTCAACAGCGGTAAGATCCT
TGAGAGTTTTCGCCCCGAAGAACGTTTTCCAATGATGAGCACTTTTAAAGTTCTGCTATGTGGCGCGGTA
TTATCCCGTATTGACGCCGGGCAAGAGCAACTCGGTCGCCGCATACACTATTCTCAGAATGACTTGGTTG
AGTACTCACCAGTCACAGAAAAGCATCTTACGGATGGCATGACAGTAAGAGAATTATGCAGTGCTGCCAT
AACCATGAGTGATAACACTGCGGCCAACTTACTTCTGACAACGATCGGAGGACCGAAGGAGCTAACCGCT
TTTTTGCACAACATGGGGGATCATGTAACTCGCCTTGATCGTTGGGAACCGGAGCTGAATGAAGCCATAC
CAAACGACGAGCGTGACACCACGATGCCTGTAGCAATGGCAACAACGTTGCGCAAACTATTAACTGGCGA
ACTACTTACTCTAGCTTCCCGGCAACAATTAATAGACTGGATGGAGGCGGATAAAGTTGCAGGACCACTT
CTGCGCTCGGCCCTTCCGGCTGGCTGGTTTATTGCTGATAAATCTGGAGCCGGTGAGCGTGGGTCTCGCG
GTATCATTGCAGCACTGGGGCCAGATGGTAAGCCCTCCCGTATCGTAGTTATCTACACGACGGGGAGTCA
GGCAACTATGGATGAACGAAATAGACAGATCGCTGAGATAGGTGCCTCACTGATTAAGCATTGGTAACTG
TCAGACCAAGTTTACTCATATATACTTTAGATTGATTTAAAACTTCATTTTTAATTTAAAAGGATCTAGG
TGAAGATCCTTTTTGATAATCTCATGACCAAAATCCCTTAACGTGAGTTTTCGTTCCACTGAGCGTCAGA
CCCCGTAGAAAAGATCAAAGGATCTTCTTGAGATCCTTTTTTTCTGCGCGTAATCTGCTGCTTGCAAACA
AAAAAACCACCGCTACCAGCGGTGGTTTGTTTGCCGGATCAAGAGCTACCAACTCTTTTTCCGAAGGTAA
CTGGCTTCAGCAGAGCGCAGATACCAAATACTGTTCTTCTAGTGTAGCCGTAGTTAGGCCACCACTTCAA
GAACTCTGTAGCACCGCCTACATACCTCGCTCTGCTAATCCTGTTACCAGTGGCTGCTGCCAGTGGCGAT
AAGTCGTGTCTTACCGGGTTGGACTCAAGACGATAGTTACCGGATAAGGCGCAGCGGTCGGGCTGAACGG
GGGGTTCGTGCACACAGCCCAGCTTGGAGCGAACGACCTACACCGAACTGAGATACCTACAGCGTGAGCT
ATGAGAAAGCGCCACGCTTCCCGAAGGGAGAAAGGCGGACAGGTATCCGGTAAGCGGCAGGGTCGGAACA
GGAGAGCGCACGAGGGAGCTTCCAGGGGGAAACGCCTGGTATCTTTATAGTCCTGTCGGGTTTCGCCACC
TCTGACTTGAGCGTCGATTTTTGTGATGCTCGTCAGGGGGGCGGAGCCTATGGAAAAACGCCAGCAACGC
GGCCTTTTTACGGTTCCTGGCCTTTTGCTGGCCTTTTGCTCACATGTTCTTTCCTGCGTTATCCCCTGAT
TCTGTGGATAACCGTATTACCGCCTTTGAGTGAGCTGATACCGCTCGCCGCAGCCGAACGACCGAGCGCA
GCGAGTCAGTGAGCGAGGAAGCGGAAGAGCGCCCAATACGCAAACCGCCTCTCCCCGCGCGTTGGCCGAT
TCATTAATGCAGCTGGCACGACAGGTTTCCCGACTGGAAAGCGGGCAGTGAGCGCAACGCAATTAATGTG
AGTTAGCTCACTCATTAGGCACCCCAGGCTTTACACTTTATGCTTCCGGCTCGTATGTTGTGTGGAATTG
TGAGCGGATAACAATTTCACACAGGAAACAGCTATGACCATGATTACGCCAAGCGCGCAATTAACCCTCA
CTAAAGGGAACAAAAGCTGGAGCTGCAAGCTTAATGTAGTCTTATGCAATACTCTTGTAGTCTTGCAACA
TGGTAACGATGAGTTAGCAACATGCCTTACAAGGAGAGAAAAAGCACCGTGCATGCCGATTGGTGGAAGT
AAGGTGGTACGATCGTGCCTTATTAGGAAGGCAACAGACGGGTCTGACATGGATTGGACGAACCACTGAA
TTGCCGCATTGCAGAGATATTGTATTTAAGTGCCTAGCTCGATACATAAACGGGTCTCTCTGGTTAGACC
AGATCTGAGCCTGGGAGCTCTCTGGCTAACTAGGGAACCCACTGCTTAAGCCTCAATAAAGCTTGCCTTG
AGTGCTTCAAGTAGTGTGTGCCCGTCTGTTGTGTGACTCTGGTAACTAGAGATCCCTCAGACCCTTTTAG
TCAGTGTGGAAAATCTCTAGCAGTGGCGCCCGAACAGGGACTTGAAAGCGAAAGGGAAACCAGAGGAGCT
CTCTCGACGCAGGACTCGGCTTGCTGAAGCGCGCACGGCAAGAGGCGAGGGGCGGCGACTGGTGAGTACG
CCAAAAATTTTGACTAGCGGAGGCTAGAAGGAGAGAGATGGGTGCGAGAGCGTCAGTATTAAGCGGGGGA
GAATTAGATCGCGATGGGAAAAAATTCGGTTAAGGCCAGGGGGAAAGAAAAAATATAAATTAAAACATAT
AGTATGGGCAAGCAGGGAGCTAGAACGATTCGCAGTTAATCCTGGCCTGTTAGAAACATCAGAAGGCTGT
AGACAAATACTGGGACAGCTACAACCATCCCTTCAGACAGGATCAGAAGAACTTAGATCATTATATAATA
CAGTAGCAACCCTCTATTGTGTGCATCAAAGGATAGAGATAAAAGACACCAAGGAAGCTTTAGACAAGAT
AGAGGAAGAGCAAAACAAAAGTAAGACCACCGCACAGCAAGCGGCCGCTGATCTTCAGACCTGGAGGAGG
AGATATGAGGGACAATTGGAGAAGTGAATTATATAAATATAAAGTAGTAAAAATTGAACCATTAGGAGTA
GCACCCACCAAGGCAAAGAGAAGAGTGGTGCAGAGAGAAAAAAGAGCAGTGGGAATAGGAGCTTTGTTCC
TTGGGTTCTTGGGAGCAGCAGGAAGCACTATGGGCGCAGCGTCAATGACGCTGACGGTACAGGCCAGACA
ATTATTGTCTGGTATAGTGCAGCAGCAGAACAATTTGCTGAGGGCTATTGAGGCGCAACAGCATCTGTTG
CAACTCACAGTCTGGGGCATCAAGCAGCTCCAGGCAAGAATCCTGGCTGTGGAAAGATACCTAAAGGATC
AACAGCTCCTGGGGATTTGGGGTTGCTCTGGAAAACTCATTTGCACCACTGCTGTGCCTTGGAATGCTAG
TTGGAGTAATAAATCTCTGGAACAGATTTGGAATCACACGACCTGGATGGAGTGGGACAGAGAAATTAAC
AATTACACAAGCTTAATACACTCCTTAATTGAAGAATCGCAAAACCAGCAAGAAAAGAATGAACAAGAAT
TATTGGAATTAGATAAATGGGCAAGTTTGTGGAATTGGTTTAACATAACAAATTGGCTGTGGTATATAAA
ATTATTCATAATGATAGTAGGAGGCTTGGTAGGTTTAAGAATAGTTTTTGCTGTACTTTCTATAGTGAAT
AGAGTTAGGCAGGGATATTCACCATTATCGTTTCAGACCCACCTCCCAACCCCGAGGGGACCCGACAGGC
CCGAAGGAATAGAAGAAGAAGGTGGAGAGAGAGACAGAGACAGATCCATTCGATTAGTGAACGGATCTCG
ACGGTATCGGTTAACTTTTAAAAGAAAAGGGGGGATTGGGGGGTACAGTGCAGGGGAAAGAATAGTAGAC
ATAATAGCAACAGACATACAAACTAAAGAATTACAAAAACAAATTACAAAATTCAAAATTTTATCGTCCA
GTGTGGTGGC
