>Addgene plasmid #235305 | pLentiX1-[TRE3G-FXN-P2A-mRuby2(miRE.FF4)-TS.FF4x1-bGH]-EFS-rtTA-P2A-mGL-WPRE | depositor partial sequence | sequence record 463239 | FXN, human frataxin gene
ATGTGGACTCTCGGGCGCCGCGCAGTAGCCGGCCTCCTGGCGTCACCCAGCCCGGCCCAGGCCCAGACCC
TCACCCGGGTCCCGCGGCCGGCAGAGTTGGCCCCACTCTGCGGCCGCCGTGGCCTGCGCACCGACATCGA
TGCGACCTGCACGCCCCGCCGCGCAAGTTCGAACCAACGTGGCCTCAACCAGATTTGGAATGTCAAAAAG
CAGAGTGTCTATTTGATGAATTTGAGGAAATCTGGAACTTTGGGCCACCCAGGCTCTCTAGATGAGACCA
CCTATGAAAGACTAGCAGAGGAAACGCTGGACTCTTTAGCAGAGTTTTTTGAAGACCTTGCAGACAAGCC
ATACACGTTTGAGGACTATGATGTCTCCTTTGGGAGTGGTGTCTTAACTGTCAAACTGGGTGGAGATCTA
GGAACCTATGTGATCAACAAGCAGACGCCAAACAAGCAAATCTGGCTATCTTCTCCATCCAGTGGACCTA
AGCGTTATGACTGGACTGGGAAAAACTGGGTGTACTCCCACGACGGCGTGTCCCTCCATGAGCTGCTGGC
CGCAGAGCTCACTAAAGCCTTAAAAACCAAACTGGACTTGTCTTCCTTGGCCTATTCCGGAAAAGATGCT
