>Addgene plasmid #235305 | pLentiX1-[TRE3G-FXN-P2A-mRuby2(miRE.FF4)-TS.FF4x1-bGH]-EFS-rtTA-P2A-mGL-WPRE | depositor partial sequence | sequence record 463240 | mRuby2(miRE.FF4), mRuby2 with intronic microRNA
ATGGTGTCTAAGGGCGAAGAGCTGATCAAGGAAAATATGCGTATGAAGGTAAGTGTGCTCGCTTCGGCAG
CACATATACTATGTTGAATGAGGCTTCAGTACTTTACAGAATCGTTGCCTGCACATCTTGGAAACACTTG
CTGGGATTACTTCTTCAGGGACTTCTTAACCCAACAGAAGGCTCGAGAAGGTATATTGCTGTTGACAGTG
AGCGCCGCTTGAAGTCTTTAATTAAATAGTGAAGCCACAGATGTATTTAATTAAAGACTTCAAGCGGTGC
CTACTGCCTCGGACTTCAAGGGGCTAGAATTCAAGGGGCTACTTTAGGAGCAATTATCTTGTTTACTAAA
ACTGAATACCTTGCTATCTCTTTGATACATTTTTACAAAGCTGAATTAAAATGGTATAAATTAAATCACT
TTTTTCAATTGTACTAACTTCGAGTCTTCTTTTTTTTTTTCACAGGTGGTCATGGAAGGTTCGGTCAACG
GCCACCAATTCAAATGCACAGGTGAAGGAGAAGGCAATCCGTACATGGGAACTCAAACCATGAGGATCAA
AGTCATCGAGGGAGGACCCCTGCCATTTGCCTTTGACATTCTTGCCACGTCGTTCATGTATGGCAGCCGT
ACTTTTATCAAGTACCCGAAAGGCATTCCTGATTTCTTTAAACAGTCCTTTCCTGAGGGTTTTACTTGGG
AAAGAGTTACGAGATACGAAGATGGTGGAGTCGTCACCGTCATGCAGGACACCAGCCTTGAGGATGGCTG
TCTCGTTTACCACGTCCAAGTCAGAGGGGTAAACTTTCCCTCCAATGGTCCCGTGATGCAGAAGAAGACC
AAGGGTTGGGAGCCTAATACAGAGATGATGTATCCAGCAGATGGTGGTCTGAGGGGATACACTCATATGG
CACTGAAAGTTGATGGTGGTGGCCATCTGTCTTGCTCTTTCGTAACAACTTACAGGTCAAAAAAGACCGT
CGGGAACATCAAGATGCCCGGTATCCATGCCGTTGATCACCGCCTGGAAAGGTTAGAGGAAAGTGACAAT
GAAATGTTCGTAGTACAACGCGAACACGCAGTTGCCAAGTTCGCCGGGCTTGGTGGTGGGATGGACGAGC
TGTACAAG
